Addgene plasmid #144827: TFORF3351
Purpose: Lentiviral vector for overexpressing transcription factor ORFs with unique 24-bp barcodes. Barcodes facilitate identification of transcription factors in pooled screens.
Depositing lab: Feng Zhang. Depositing organization: Broad Institute. Publication: A transcription factor atlas of directed differentiation. Joung J, Ma S, Tay T, Geiger-Schuller KR, Kirchgatterer PC, Verdine VK, Guo B, Arias-Garcia MA, Allen WE, Singh A, Kuksenko O, Abudayyeh OO, Gootenberg JS, Fu Z, Macrae RK, Buenrostro JD, Regev A, Zhang F. Cell. 2023 Jan 5;186(1):209-229.e26. doi: 10.1016/j.cell.2022.11.026. PubMed 36608654.
Backbone
  Vector backbone: pLX_TRC317
  Backbone manufacturer: Broad Institute Genetic Perturbation Platform
  Backbone size w/o insert (bp): 8264
  Vector type: Mammalian Expression, Lentiviral
  Selectable markers: Puromycin
Growth in bacteria
  Bacterial resistance: Ampicillin, 100 μg/mL
  Growth temperature: 37°C
  Growth strain: NEB Stable
  Copy number: High Copy
Gene/Insert
  Gene/Insert name: ARNTL
  Species: H. sapiens (human)
  Insert size (bp): 2081
  Entrez Gene: BMAL1 (a.k.a. ARNTL, ARNTL1, BMAL1c, JAP3, MOP3, PASD3, TIC, bHLHe5)
  Promoter: EF1a
  Tag / fusion protein: V5 (C terminal on insert)
  Cloning method: Gateway Cloning
  Sequencing primers: 5′ GGGTGGAGACTGAAGTTAGGCCAG; 3′ CACATAGCGTAAAAGGAGCAACATAG
Resource information
  A portion of this plasmid was derived from a plasmid made by: Broad Institute Genetic Perturbation Platform
Terms and licenses: Academic/Nonprofit Terms; Industry Terms: Not Available to Industry
Depositor comments: NM_001178.5 Please test multiple small colonies in case of plasmid recombination. To make this collection available in a timely manner, a portion of this collection was not fully sequenced by Addgene. If an Addgene verified full plasmid sequence is not available, please contact us prior to placing an order to request the full sequence.
How to cite: TFORF3351 was a gift from Feng Zhang (Addgene plasmid # 144827 ; http://n2t.net/addgene:144827 ; RRID:Addgene_144827)
