[The description below was written by a language model from this plasmid's Addgene catalogue record and pLannotate feature annotations shown in this document.]
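Description:
TFORF3351 is a lentiviral mammalian expression plasmid built on the pLX_TRC317 backbone and belongs to a barcoded library of transcription factor open reading frames. It carries human ARNTL (BMAL1), a transcriptional activator that forms a core component of the circadian clock. The ORF was introduced by Gateway cloning and is flanked by attB1 and attB2 sites. The strong constitutive EF-1α promoter drives it, and a V5 epitope tag follows attB2, giving a C-terminal fusion for detection. A WPRE downstream of the cassette enhances transcript stability and expression. The record says each library member carries a unique 24-bp barcode, but the feature table does not annotate it as a separate element. The short U6 promoter fragment between the V5 tag and the WPRE has no stated function.

The viral framework is a self-inactivating, third-generation-style design. An RSV promoter fused to a truncated HIV-1 5' LTR produces the genomic RNA in packaging cells. This is followed by the Ψ packaging signal, a gag fragment, the RRE for Rev-dependent nuclear export, a cPPT/CTS and a ΔU3 3' LTR. Upstream of the EF-1α cassette, an SV40 promoter drives a puromycin N-acetyltransferase gene for selecting transduced cells.

In bacteria the plasmid is maintained by a high-copy ColE1/pUC-type origin with ampicillin resistance, and an f1 origin and residual lac and T7/T3 elements remain from the cloning backbone. The depositor notes that the plasmid can recombine.

The construct is intended for overexpressing ARNTL, alone or in pooled screens in which the barcode identifies the transcription factor present in each cell, as in directed differentiation studies.
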