Features (pLannotate 1.2.2; 34 found; start..end, strand, type, name):
      5..231     +  promoter       RSV promoter: Rous sarcoma virus enhancer/promoter
    232..412     +  LTR            5' LTR (truncated): truncated 5' long terminal repeat (LTR) from HIV-1
    459..584     +  misc_feature   HIV-1 Ψ: packaging signal of human immunodeficiency virus type 1
    568..931     +  CDS            HIV-1 gag (fragment): gag protein from human immunodeficiency virus 1; gag
   1077..1310    +  misc_feature   RRE: The Rev response element (RRE) of HIV-1 allows for Rev-dependent mRNA export from the nucleus to the cytoplasm.
   1687..1713    +  CDS            Rev (fragment): human immunodeficiency virus 1 (HIV-1) Rev protein; rev; enhances nuclear export of unspliced and incompletely spliced viral mRNAs
   1720..1743    +  promoter       SV40 promoter (fragment): SV40 early promoter
   1744..1815    +  promoter       SV40 promoter (fragment): SV40 enhancer and early promoter
   1839..1974    +  rep_origin     SV40 ori: SV40 origin of replication
   2020..2616    +  CDS            PuroR (fragment): puromycin N-acetyltransferase; pac from Streptomyces; confers resistance to puromycin
   2665..2782    +  misc_feature   cPPT/CTS: central polypurine tract and central termination sequence of HIV-1
   2847..2913    +  CDS            small t antigen (fragment): SV40 (simian virus 40) small t antigen
   2920..4098    +  promoter       EF-1α promoter: strong constitutive promoter for human elongation factor EF-1α
   4119..4136    +  protein_bind   attB1 (fragment): mutant version of attB; core recombination site for the Gateway® BP reaction BP Clonase™
   4142..6016    +  CDS            ARNTL: BMAL1_HUMAN - Also known as BHLHE5, BMAL1, MOP3, PASD3. Experimental evidence at protein level: Swiss-Prot protein existence level 1. Transcriptional activator which forms a core component of the circadian clock. The circadian clock, an internal time-keeping system, regulates various physiological processes through the generation of approximately 24 hour circadian rhythms in gene expression, which are translated into rhythms in metabolism and behavior. It is derived from the Latin roots 'circa' (about) and 'diem' (day) and acts as an important regulator of a wide array of physiological functio
   6018..6042    -  protein_bind   attB2: mutant version of attB; recombination site for the Gateway® BP reaction BP Clonase™
   6050..6091    +  CDS            V5 tag: epitope tag from simian virus 5
   6107..6160    +  promoter       U6 promoter (fragment): RNA polymerase III promoter for human U6 snRNA
   6202..6790    +  misc_feature   WPRE: woodchuck hepatitis virus posttranscriptional regulatory element
   6841..6860    +  misc_feature   cPPT/CTS (fragment): central polypurine tract and central termination sequence of HIV-1
   6862..7095    +  LTR            3' LTR (ΔU3): self-inactivating 3' long terminal repeat (LTR) from HIV-1
   7173..7294    +  polyA_signal   SV40 poly(A) signal: SV40 polyadenylation signal
   7334..7469    +  rep_origin     SV40 ori: SV40 origin of replication
   7490..7508    -  promoter       T7 promoter: promoter for bacteriophage T7 RNA polymerase
   7516..7671    +  CDS            lacZα (fragment): LacZα fragment of β-galactosidase; lacZ fragment
   7676..8104    +  rep_origin     f1 ori (sequence partly withheld): f1 bacteriophage origin of replication; arrow indicates direction of (+) strand synthesis
   8157..8261    +  promoter       AmpR promoter: bla
   8262..9122    +  CDS            AmpR: β-lactamase; bla; confers resistance to ampicillin, carbenicillin, and related antibiotics
   9293..9881    +  rep_origin     ori: high-copy-number ColE1/pMB1/pBR322/pUC origin of replication
  10064..10156   +  CDS            lacI (fragment): lac repressor; lacI; The lac repressor binds to the lac operator to inhibit transcription in E. coli. This inhibition can be relieved by adding lactose or isopropyl-β-D-thiogalactopyranoside (IPTG).
  10169..10190   +  protein_bind   CAP binding site: CAP binding activates transcription in the presence of cAMP. E. coli catabolite activator protein
  10205..10235   +  promoter       lac promoter: promoter for the E. coli lac operon
  10243..10259   +  protein_bind   lac operator: The lac repressor binds to the lac operator to inhibit transcription in E. coli. This inhibition can be relieved by adding lactose or isopropyl-β-D-thiogalactopyranoside (IPTG). lac repressor encoded by lacI
  10304..10322   +  promoter       T3 promoter: promoter for bacteriophage T3 RNA polymerase
>Addgene plasmid #144827 | TFORF3351 | addgene full sequence | sequence record 404421 | Addgene NGS Result
TTAATGTAGTCTTATGCAATACTCTTGTAGTCTTGCAACATGGTAACGATGAGTTAGCAACATGCCTTAC
AAGGAGAGAAAAAGCACCGTGCATGCCGATTGGTGGAAGTAAGGTGGTACGATCGTGCCTTATTAGGAAG
GCAACAGACGGGTCTGACATGGATTGGACGAACCACTGAATTGCCGCATTGCAGAGATATTGTATTTAAG
TGCCTAGCTCGATACATAAACGGGTCTCTCTGGTTAGACCAGATCTGAGCCTGGGAGCTCTCTGGCTAAC
TAGGGAACCCACTGCTTAAGCCTCAATAAAGCTTGCCTTGAGTGCTTCAAGTAGTGTGTGCCCGTCTGTT
GTGTGACTCTGGTAACTAGAGATCCCTCAGACCCTTTTAGTCAGTGTGGAAAATCTCTAGCAGTGGCGCC
CGAACAGGGACTTGAAAGCGAAAGGGAAACCAGAGGAGCTCTCTCGACGCAGGACTCGGCTTGCTGAAGC
GCGCACGGCAAGAGGCGAGGGGCGGCGACTGGTGAGTACGCCAAAAATTTTGACTAGCGGAGGCTAGAAG
GAGAGAGATGGGTGCGAGAGCGTCAGTATTAAGCGGGGGAGAATTAGATCGCGATGGGAAAAAATTCGGT
TAAGGCCAGGGGGAAAGAAAAAATATAAATTAAAACATATAGTATGGGCAAGCAGGGAGCTAGAACGATT
CGCAGTTAATCCTGGCCTGTTAGAAACATCAGAAGGCTGTAGACAAATACTGGGACAGCTACAACCATCC
CTTCAGACAGGATCAGAAGAACTTAGATCATTATATAATACAGTAGCAACCCTCTATTGTGTGCATCAAA
GGATAGAGATAAAAGACACCAAGGAAGCTTTAGACAAGATAGAGGAAGAGCAAAACAAAAGTAAGACCAC
CGCACAGCAAGCGGCCGCTGATCTTCAGACCTGGAGGAGGAGATATGAGGGACAATTGGAGAAGTGAATT
ATATAAATATAAAGTAGTAAAAATTGAACCATTAGGAGTAGCACCCACCAAGGCAAAGAGAAGAGTGGTG
CAGAGAGAAAAAAGAGCAGTGGGAATAGGAGCTTTGTTCCTTGGGTTCTTGGGAGCAGCAGGAAGCACTA
TGGGCGCAGCGTCAATGACGCTGACGGTACAGGCCAGACAATTATTGTCTGGTATAGTGCAGCAGCAGAA
CAATTTGCTGAGGGCTATTGAGGCGCAACAGCATCTGTTGCAACTCACAGTCTGGGGCATCAAGCAGCTC
CAGGCAAGAATCCTGGCTGTGGAAAGATACCTAAAGGATCAACAGCTCCTGGGGATTTGGGGTTGCTCTG
GAAAACTCATTTGCACCACTGCTGTGCCTTGGAATGCTAGTTGGAGTAATAAATCTCTGGAACAGATTTG
GAATCACACGACCTGGATGGAGTGGGACAGAGAAATTAACAATTACACAAGCTTAATACACTCCTTAATT
GAAGAATCGCAAAACCAGCAAGAAAAGAATGAACAAGAATTATTGGAATTAGATAAATGGGCAAGTTTGT
GGAATTGGTTTAACATAACAAATTGGCTGTGGTATATAAAATTATTCATAATGATAGTAGGAGGCTTGGT
AGGTTTAAGAATAGTTTTTGCTGTACTTTCTATAGTGAATAGAGTTAGGCAGGGATATTCACCATTATCG
TTTCAGACCCACCTCCCAACCCCGAGGGGACCCATGCATTGCATCTCAATTAGTCAGCAACCAGGTGTGG
AAAGTCCCCAGGCTCCCCAGCAGGCAGAAGTATGCAAAGCATGCGTCTCAATTAGTCAGCAACCATAGTC
CCGCCCCTAACTCCGCCCATCCCGCCCCTAACTCCGCCCAGTTCCGCCCATTCTCCGCCCCATGGCTGAC
TAATTTTTTTTATTTATGCAGAGGCCGAGGCCGCCTCGGCCTCTGAGCTATTCCAGAAGTAGTGAGGAGG
CTTTTTTGGAGGCCTAGGCTTTTGCAAAAAGCTTTCTAGAGGTACCACCGGAGCTTACCATGACCGAGTA
CAAGCCCACGGTGCGCCTCGCCACCCGCGACGACGTCCCCAGGGCCGTACGCACCCTCGCCGCCGCGTTC
GCCGACTACCCCGCCACGCGCCACACCGTCGATCCGGACCGCCACATCGAGCGGGTCACCGAGCTGCAAG
AACTCTTCCTCACGCGCGTCGGGCTCGACATCGGCAAGGTGTGGGTCGCGGACGACGGCGCCGCCGTGGC
GGTCTGGACCACGCCGGAGAGCGTCGAAGCGGGGGCGGTGTTCGCCGAGATCGGCCCGCGCATGGCCGAG
TTGAGCGGTTCCCGGCTGGCCGCGCAGCAACAGATGGAAGGCCTCCTGGCGCCGCACCGGCCCAAGGAGC
CCGCGTGGTTCCTGGCCACCGTCGGCGTCTCGCCCGACCACCAGGGCAAGGGTCTGGGCAGCGCCGTCGT
GCTCCCCGGAGTGGAGGCGGCCGAGCGCGCCGGGGTGCCCGCCTTCCTGGAGACCTCCGCGCCCCGCAAC
CTCCCCTTCTACGAGCGGCTCGGCTTCACCGTCACCGCCGACGTCGAGGTGCCCGAAGGACCGCGCACCT
GGTGCATGACCCGCAAGCCCGGTGCCAGTTAACGAATTCTAGATCTTGAGACAAATGGCAGTATTCATCC
ACAATTTTAAAAGAAAAGGGGGGATTGGGGGGTACAGTGCAGGGGAAAGAATAGTAGACATAATAGCAAC
AGACATACAAACTAAAGAATTACAAAAACAAATTACAAAAATTCAAAATTTTCGGGTTTATTACAGGGAC
AGCAGAGATCCACTTTGGCGCCGGCTCGAGGCCTGCAGGTGCAAAGATGGATAAAGTTTTAAACAGAGAG
GAATCTTTGCAGCTAATGGACCTTCTAGGTCTTGAAAGGAGTGGGAATTGGCTCCGGTGCCCGTCAGTGG
GCAGAGCGCACATCGCCCACAGTCCCCGAGAAGTTGGGGGGAGGGGTCGGCAATTGAACCGGTGCCTAGA
GAAGGTGGCGCGGGGTAAACTGGGAAAGTGATGTCGTGTACTGGCTCCGCCTTTTTCCCGAGGGTGGGGG
AGAACCGTATATAAGTGCAGTAGTCGCCGTGAACGTTCTTTTTCGCAACGGGTTTGCCGCCAGAACACAG
GTAAGTGCCGTGTGTGGTTCCCGCGGGCCTGGCCTCTTTACGGGTTATGGCCCTTGCGTGCCTTGAATTA
CTTCCACCTGGCTGCAGTACGTGATTCTTGATCCCGAGCTTCGGGTTGGAAGTGGGTGGGAGAGTTCGAG
GCCTTGCGCTTAAGGAGCCCCTTCGCCTCGTGCTTGAGTTGAGGCCTGGCCTGGGCGCTGGGGCCGCCGC
GTGCGAATCTGGTGGCACCTTCGCGCCTGTCTCGCTGCTTTCGATAAGTCTCTAGCCATTTAAAATTTTT
GATGACCTGCTGCGACGCTTTTTTTCTGGCAAGATAGTCTTGTAAATGCGGGCCAAGATCTGCACACTGG
TATTTCGGTTTTTGGGGCCGCGGGCGGCGACGGGGCCCGTGCGTCCCAGCGCACATGTTCGGCGAGGCGG
GGCCTGCGAGCGCGGCCACCGAGAATCGGACGGGGGTAGTCTCAAGCTGGCCGGCCTGCTCTGGTGCCTG
GCCTCGCGCCGCCGTGTATCGCCCCGCCCTGGGCGGCAAGGCTGGCCCGGTCGGCACCAGTTGCGTGAGC
GGAAAGATGGCCGCTTCCCGGCCCTGCTGCAGGGAGCTCAAAATGGAGGACGCGGCGCTCGGGAGAGCGG
GCGGGTGAGTCACCCACACAAAGGAAAAGGGCCTTTCCGTCCTCAGCCGTCGCTTCATGTGACTCCACGG
AGTACCGGGCGCCGTCCAGGCACCTCGATTAGTTCTCGAGCTTTTGGAGTACGTCGTCTTTAGGTTGGGG
GGAGGGGTTTTATGCGATGGAGTTTCCCCACACTGAGTGGGTGGAGACTGAAGTTAGGCCAGCTTGGCAC
TTGATGTAATTCTCCTTGGAATTTGCCCTTTTTGAGTTTGGATCTTGGTTCATTCTCAAGCCTCAGACAG
TGGTTCAAAGTTTTTTTCTTCCATTTCAGGTGTCGTGAGGCTAGCATCGATTGATCAACAAGTTTGTACA
AAAAAGTTGGCATGGCAGACCAGAGAATGGACATTTCTTCAACCATCAGTGATTTCATGTCCCCGGGCCC
CACCGACCTGCTTTCCAGCTCTCTTGGTACCAGTGGTGTGGATTGCAACCGCAAACGGAAAGGCAGCTCC
ACTGACTACCAAGAAAGCATGGACACAGACAAAGATGACCCTCATGGAAGGTTAGAATATACAGAACACC
AAGGAAGGATAAAAAATGCAAGGGAAGCTCACAGTCAGATTGAAAAGCGGCGTCGGGATAAAATGAACAG
TTTTATAGATGAATTGGCTTCTTTGGTACCAACATGCAACGCAATGTCCAGGAAATTAGATAAACTTACT
GTGCTAAGGATGGCTGTTCAGCACATGAAAACATTAAGAGGTGCCACCAATCCATACACAGAAGCAAACT
ACAAACCAACTTTTCTATCAGACGATGAATTGAAACACCTCATTCTCAGGGCAGCAGATGGATTTTTGTT
TGTCGTAGGATGTGACCGAGGGAAGATACTCTTTGTCTCAGAGTCTGTCTTCAAGATCCTCAACTACAGC
CAGAATGATCTGATTGGTCAGAGTTTGTTTGACTACCTGCATCCTAAAGATATTGCCAAAGTCAAGGAGC
AGCTCTCCTCCTCTGACACCGCACCCCGGGAGCGGCTCATAGATGCAAAAACTGGACTTCCAGTTAAAAC
AGATATAACCCCTGGGCCATCTCGATTATGTTCTGGAGCACGACGTTCTTTCTTCTGTAGGATGAAGTGT
AACAGGCCTTCAGTAAAGGTTGAAGACAAGGACTTCCCCTCTACCTGCTCAAAGAAAAAAGATCGAAAAA
GCTTCTGCACAATCCACAGCACAGGCTATTTGAAAAGCTGGCCACCCACAAAGATGGGGCTGGATGAAGA
CAACGAACCAGACAATGAGGGGTGTAACCTCAGCTGCCTCGTCGCAATTGGACGACTGCATTCTCATGTA
GTTCCACAACCAGTGAACGGGGAAATCAGGGTGAAATCTATGGAATATGTTTCTCGGCACGCGATAGATG
GAAAGTTTGTTTTTGTAGACCAGAGGGCAACAGCTATTTTGGCATATTTACCACAAGAACTTCTAGGCAC
ATCGTGTTATGAATATTTTCACCAAGATGACATAGGACATCTTGCAGAATGTCATAGGCAAGTTTTACAG
ACGAGAGAAAAAATTACAACTAATTGCTATAAATTTAAAATCAAAGATGGTTCTTTTATCACACTACGGA
GTCGATGGTTCAGTTTCATGAACCCTTGGACCAAGGAAGTAGAATATATTGTCTCAACTAACACTGTTGT
TTTAGCCAACGTCCTGGAAGGCGGGGACCCAACCTTCCCACAGCTCACAGCATCCCCCCACAGCATGGAC
AGCATGCTGCCCTCTGGAGAAGGTGGCCCAAAGAGGACCCACCCCACTGTTCCAGGGATTCCAGGGGGAA
CCCGGGCTGGGGCAGGAAAAATAGGCCGAATGATTGCTGAGGAAATCATGGAAATCCACAGGATAAGAGG
GTCATCGCCTTCTAGCTGTGGCTCCAGCCCATTGAACATCACGAGTACGCCTCCCCCTGATGCCTCTTCT
CCAGGAGGCAAGAAGATTTTAAATGGAGGGACTCCAGACATTCCTTCCAGTGGCCTACTATCAGGCCAGG
CTCAGGAGAACCCAGGTTATCCATATTCTGATAGTTCTTCTATTCTTGGTGAGAACCCCCACATAGGTAT
AGACATGATTGACAACGACCAAGGATCAAGTAGTCCCAGTAATGATGAGGCAGCAATGGCTGTCATCATG
AGCCTCTTGGAAGCAGATGCTGGACTGGGTGGCCCTGTTGACTTTAGTGACTTGCCATGGCCGCTGTACC
CAACTTTCTTGTACAAAGTGGTTGATATCGGTAAGCCTATCCCTAACCCTCTCCTCGGTCTCGATTCTAC
GTAGTAATGAACTAGTCCGTAACTTGAAAGTATTTCGATTTCTTGGCTTTATATATCTTGTGGAAAGGAC
GACTCTCTCTTCCCAACTTCCTAGGCACGCGTTAAGTCGACAATCAACCTCTGGATTACAAAATTTGTGA
AAGATTGACTGGTATTCTTAACTATGTTGCTCCTTTTACGCTATGTGGATACGCTGCTTTAATGCCTTTG
TATCATGCTATTGCTTCCCGTATGGCTTTCATTTTCTCCTCCTTGTATAAATCCTGGTTGCTGTCTCTTT
ATGAGGAGTTGTGGCCCGTTGTCAGGCAACGTGGCGTGGTGTGCACTGTGTTTGCTGACGCAACCCCCAC
TGGTTGGGGCATTGCCACCACCTGTCAGCTCCTTTCCGGGACTTTCGCTTTCCCCCTCCCTATTGCCACG
GCGGAACTCATCGCCGCCTGCCTTGCCCGCTGCTGGACAGGGGCTCGGCTGTTGGGCACTGACAATTCCG
TGGTGTTGTCGGGGAAATCATCGTCCTTTCCTTGGCTGCTCGCCTGTGTTGCCACCTGGATTCTGCGCGG
GACGTCCTTCTGCTACGTCCCTTCGGCCCTCAATCCAGCGGACCTTCCTTCCCGCGGCCTGCTGCCGGCT
CTGCGGCCTCTTCCGCGTCTTCGCCTTCGCCCTCAGACGAGTCGGATCTCCCTTTGGGCCGCCTCCCCGC
GTCGACTTTAAGACCAATGACTTACAAGGCAGCTGTAGATCTTAGCCACTTTTTAAAAGAAAAGGGGGGA
CTGGAAGGGCTAATTCACTCCCAACGAAGACAAGATCTGCTTTTTGCTTGTACTGGGTCTCTCTGGTTAG
ACCAGATCTGAGCCTGGGAGCTCTCTGGCTAACTAGGGAACCCACTGCTTAAGCCTCAATAAAGCTTGCC
TTGAGTGCTTCAAGTAGTGTGTGCCCGTCTGTTGTGTGACTCTGGTAACTAGAGATCCCTCAGACCCTTT
TAGTCAGTGTGGAAAATCTCTAGCAGTACGTATAGTAGTTCATGTCATCTTATTATTCAGTATTTATAAC
TTGCAAAGAAATGAATATCAGAGAGTGAGAGGAACTTGTTTATTGCAGCTTATAATGGTTACAAATAAAG
CAATAGCATCACAAATTTCACAAATAAAGCATTTTTTTCACTGCATTCTAGTTGTGGTTTGTCCAAACTC
ATCAATGTATCTTATCATGTCTGGCTCTAGCTATCCCGCCCCTAACTCCGCCCATCCCGCCCCTAACTCC
GCCCAGTTCCGCCCATTCTCCGCCCCATGGCTGACTAATTTTTTTTATTTATGCAGAGGCCGAGGCCGCC
TCGGCCTCTGAGCTATTCCAGAAGTAGTGAGGAGGCTTTTTTGGAGGCCTAGGGACGTACCCAATTCGCC
CTATAGTGAGTCGTATTACGCGCGCTCACTGGCCGTCGTTTTACAACGTCGTGACTGGGAAAACCCTGGC
GTTACCCAACTTAATCGCCTTGCAGCACATCCCCCTTTCGCCAGCTGGCGTAATAGCGAAGAGGCCCGCA
CCGATCGCCCTTCCCAACAGTTGCGCAGCCTGAATGGCGAATGGG
[124 nt withheld, positions 7676-7799]
C
[91 nt withheld, positions 7801-7891]
A
[49 nt withheld, positions 7893-7941]
CCTTTGACGTTGGAGTCCACGTTCTTT
[37 nt withheld, positions 7969-8005]
ACCCTATCTCGGTCTATTCTTTTGATTTATAAGGGATTTTGCCGATTTCGGCCTATTGGTTAAAAAATGA
GCTGATTTAACAAAAATTTAACGCGAATTTTAACAAAATATTAACGCTTACAATTTAGGTGGCACTTTTC
GGGGAAATGTGCGCGGAACCCCTATTTGTTTATTTTTCTAAATACATTCAAATATGTATCCGCTCATGAG
ACAATAACCCTGATAAATGCTTCAATAATATTGAAAAAGGAAGAGTATGAGTATTCAACATTTCCGTGTC
GCCCTTATTCCCTTTTTTGCGGCATTTTGCCTTCCTGTTTTTGCTCACCCAGAAACGCTGGTGAAAGTAA
AAGATGCTGAAGATCAGTTGGGTGCACGAGTGGGTTACATCGAACTGGATCTCAACAGCGGTAAGATCCT
TGAGAGTTTTCGCCCCGAAGAACGTTTTCCAATGATGAGCACTTTTAAAGTTCTGCTATGTGGCGCGGTA
TTATCCCGTATTGACGCCGGGCAAGAGCAACTCGGTCGCCGCATACACTATTCTCAGAATGACTTGGTTG
AGTACTCACCAGTCACAGAAAAGCATCTTACGGATGGCATGACAGTAAGAGAATTATGCAGTGCTGCCAT
AACCATGAGTGATAACACTGCGGCCAACTTACTTCTGACAACGATCGGAGGACCGAAGGAGCTAACCGCT
TTTTTGCACAACATGGGGGATCATGTAACTCGCCTTGATCGTTGGGAACCGGAGCTGAATGAAGCCATAC
CAAACGACGAGCGTGACACCACGATGCCTGTAGCAATGGCAACAACGTTGCGCAAACTATTAACTGGCGA
ACTACTTACTCTAGCTTCCCGGCAACAATTAATAGACTGGATGGAGGCGGATAAAGTTGCAGGACCACTT
CTGCGCTCGGCCCTTCCGGCTGGCTGGTTTATTGCTGATAAATCTGGAGCCGGTGAGCGTGGGTCTCGCG
GTATCATTGCAGCACTGGGGCCAGATGGTAAGCCCTCCCGTATCGTAGTTATCTACACGACGGGGAGTCA
GGCAACTATGGATGAACGAAATAGACAGATCGCTGAGATAGGTGCCTCACTGATTAAGCATTGGTAACTG
TCAGACCAAGTTTACTCATATATACTTTAGATTGATTTAAAACTTCATTTTTAATTTAAAAGGATCTAGG
TGAAGATCCTTTTTGATAATCTCATGACCAAAATCCCTTAACGTGAGTTTTCGTTCCACTGAGCGTCAGA
CCCCGTAGAAAAGATCAAAGGATCTTCTTGAGATCCTTTTTTTCTGCGCGTAATCTGCTGCTTGCAAACA
AAAAAACCACCGCTACCAGCGGTGGTTTGTTTGCCGGATCAAGAGCTACCAACTCTTTTTCCGAAGGTAA
CTGGCTTCAGCAGAGCGCAGATACCAAATACTGTTCTTCTAGTGTAGCCGTAGTTAGGCCACCACTTCAA
GAACTCTGTAGCACCGCCTACATACCTCGCTCTGCTAATCCTGTTACCAGTGGCTGCTGCCAGTGGCGAT
AAGTCGTGTCTTACCGGGTTGGACTCAAGACGATAGTTACCGGATAAGGCGCAGCGGTCGGGCTGAACGG
GGGGTTCGTGCACACAGCCCAGCTTGGAGCGAACGACCTACACCGAACTGAGATACCTACAGCGTGAGCT
ATGAGAAAGCGCCACGCTTCCCGAAGGGAGAAAGGCGGACAGGTATCCGGTAAGCGGCAGGGTCGGAACA
GGAGAGCGCACGAGGGAGCTTCCAGGGGGAAACGCCTGGTATCTTTATAGTCCTGTCGGGTTTCGCCACC
TCTGACTTGAGCGTCGATTTTTGTGATGCTCGTCAGGGGGGCGGAGCCTATGGAAAAACGCCAGCAACGC
GGCCTTTTTACGGTTCCTGGCCTTTTGCTGGCCTTTTGCTCACATGTTCTTTCCTGCGTTATCCCCTGAT
TCTGTGGATAACCGTATTACCGCCTTTGAGTGAGCTGATACCGCTCGCCGCAGCCGAACGACCGAGCGCA
GCGAGTCAGTGAGCGAGGAAGCGGAAGAGCGCCCAATACGCAAACCGCCTCTCCCCGCGCGTTGGCCGAT
TCATTAATGCAGCTGGCACGACAGGTTTCCCGACTGGAAAGCGGGCAGTGAGCGCAACGCAATTAATGTG
AGTTAGCTCACTCATTAGGCACCCCAGGCTTTACACTTTATGCTTCCGGCTCGTATGTTGTGTGGAATTG
TGAGCGGATAACAATTTCACACAGGAAACAGCTATGACCATGATTACGCCAAGCGCGCAATTAACCCTCA
CTAAAGGGAACAAAAGCTGGAGCTGCAAGC
