>Addgene plasmid #144827 | TFORF3351 | depositor partial sequence | sequence record 286596 | Insert
ATCGATTGATCAACAAGTTTGTACAAAAAAGTTGGCATGGCAGACCAGAGAATGGACATTTCTTCAACCA
TCAGTGATTTCATGTCCCCGGGCCCCACCGACCTGCTTTCCAGCTCTCTTGGTACCAGTGGTGTGGATTG
CAACCGCAAACGGAAAGGCAGCTCCACTGACTACCAAGAAAGCATGGACACAGACAAAGATGACCCTCAT
GGAAGGTTAGAATATACAGAACACCAAGGAAGGATAAAAAATGCAAGGGAAGCTCACAGTCAGATTGAAA
AGCGGCGTCGGGATAAAATGAACAGTTTTATAGATGAATTGGCTTCTTTGGTACCAACATGCAACGCAAT
GTCCAGGAAATTAGATAAACTTACTGTGCTAAGGATGGCTGTTCAGCACATGAAAACATTAAGAGGTGCC
ACCAATCCATACACAGAAGCAAACTACAAACCAACTTTTCTATCAGACGATGAATTGAAACACCTCATTC
TCAGGGCAGCAGATGGATTTTTGTTTGTCGTAGGATGTGACCGAGGGAAGATACTCTTTGTCTCAGAGTC
TGTCTTCAAGATCCTCAACTACAGCCAGAATGATCTGATTGGTCAGAGTTTGTTTGACTACCTGCATCCT
AAAGATATTGCCAAAGTCAAGGAGCAGCTCTCCTCCTCTGACACCGCACCCCGGGAGCGGCTCATAGATG
CAAAAACTGGACTTCCAGTTAAAACAGATATAACCCCTGGGCCATCTCGATTATGTTCTGGAGCACGACG
TTCTTTCTTCTGTAGGATGAAGTGTAACAGGCCTTCAGTAAAGGTTGAAGACAAGGACTTCCCCTCTACC
TGCTCAAAGAAAAAAGATCGAAAAAGCTTCTGCACAATCCACAGCACAGGCTATTTGAAAAGCTGGCCAC
CCACAAAGATGGGGCTGGATGAAGACAACGAACCAGACAATGAGGGGTGTAACCTCAGCTGCCTCGTCGC
AATTGGACGACTGCATTCTCATGTAGTTCCACAACCAGTGAACGGGGAAATCAGGGTGAAATCTATGGAA
TATGTTTCTCGGCACGCGATAGATGGAAAGTTTGTTTTTGTAGACCAGAGGGCAACAGCTATTTTGGCAT
ATTTACCACAAGAACTTCTAGGCACATCGTGTTATGAATATTTTCACCAAGATGACATAGGACATCTTGC
AGAATGTCATAGGCAAGTTTTACAGACGAGAGAAAAAATTACAACTAATTGCTATAAATTTAAAATCAAA
GATGGTTCTTTTATCACACTACGGAGTCGATGGTTCAGTTTCATGAACCCTTGGACCAAGGAAGTAGAAT
ATATTGTCTCAACTAACACTGTTGTTTTAGCCAACGTCCTGGAAGGCGGGGACCCAACCTTCCCACAGCT
CACAGCATCCCCCCACAGCATGGACAGCATGCTGCCCTCTGGAGAAGGTGGCCCAAAGAGGACCCACCCC
ACTGTTCCAGGGATTCCAGGGGGAACCCGGGCTGGGGCAGGAAAAATAGGCCGAATGATTGCTGAGGAAA
TCATGGAAATCCACAGGATAAGAGGGTCATCGCCTTCTAGCTGTGGCTCCAGCCCATTGAACATCACGAG
TACGCCTCCCCCTGATGCCTCTTCTCCAGGAGGCAAGAAGATTTTAAATGGAGGGACTCCAGACATTCCT
TCCAGTGGCCTACTATCAGGCCAGGCTCAGGAGAACCCAGGTTATCCATATTCTGATAGTTCTTCTATTC
TTGGTGAGAACCCCCACATAGGTATAGACATGATTGACAACGACCAAGGATCAAGTAGTCCCAGTAATGA
TGAGGCAGCAATGGCTGTCATCATGAGCCTCTTGGAAGCAGATGCTGGACTGGGTGGCCCTGTTGACTTT
AGTGACTTGCCATGGCCGCTGTACCCAACTTTCTTGTACAAAGTGGTTGATATCGGTAAGCCTATCCCTA
ACCCTCTCCTCGGTCTCGATTCTACGTAGTAATGAACTAGTCCGTAACTTGAAAGTATTTCGATTTCTTG
GCTTTATATATCTTGTGGAAAGGACGACTCTCTCTTCCCAACTTCCTAGGC
