>Addgene plasmid #144827 | TFORF3351 | depositor partial sequence | sequence record 286597 | Barcode
CTCTCTCTTCCCAACTTCCTAGGC
